Addgene plasmid #195232: GFP-PKCBII
Purpose: Mammalian expression vector containing GFP tagged PKCBII.
Depositing lab: David Bryant & Keith Mostov. Depositing organization: University of California, San Francisco (UCSF). Publication: A molecular switch for the orientation of epithelial cell polarization. Bryant DM, Roignot J, Datta A, Overeem AW, Kim M, Yu W, Peng X, Eastburn DJ, Ewald AJ, Werb Z, Mostov KE. Dev Cell. 2014 Oct 27;31(2):171-87. doi: 10.1016/j.devcel.2014.08.027. Epub 2014 Oct 9. PubMed 25307480.
Backbone
  Vector backbone: EGFP
  Vector type: Mammalian Expression
  Selectable markers: Neomycin (select with G418)
Growth in bacteria
  Bacterial resistance: Kanamycin, 50 μg/mL
  Growth temperature: 37°C
  Growth strain: DH5alpha
  Copy number: High Copy
Gene/Insert
  Gene/Insert name: PKCB2
  Species: H. sapiens (human)
  Entrez Gene: PRKCB (a.k.a. PKC-beta, PKCB, PKCI(2), PKCbeta, PRKCB1, PRKCB2)
  Cloning method: Unknown
Terms and licenses: Academic/Nonprofit Terms; Industry Terms: Not Available to Industry
How to cite: GFP-PKCBII was a gift from David Bryant & Keith Mostov (Addgene plasmid # 195232 ; http://n2t.net/addgene:195232 ; RRID:Addgene_195232)
