[The description below was written by a language model from this plasmid's Addgene catalogue record and pLannotate feature annotations shown in this document.]
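Description:
GFP-PKCBII is a 7,048 nt mammalian expression plasmid built on an EGFP-type backbone (the record lists the backbone simply as "EGFP") that produces human protein kinase C beta, splice form II (PRKCB), tagged with EGFP. The CMV immediate early enhancer and promoter drive the EGFP coding sequence, which is followed almost immediately by the PRKCB open reading frame. This arrangement is consistent with an N-terminal GFP fusion, as the plasmid name implies. PRKCB encodes a calcium-, phospholipid- and diacylglycerol-dependent serine/threonine kinase. Downstream of the insert lie short remnants of a pBluescript multiple cloning site, an oppositely oriented T7 promoter and a lacZα fragment, which probably came along when the cDNA was subcloned; the cloning method itself is recorded as unknown. Fragments of the SV40 small t intron and large T antigen region follow, ending in the SV40 polyadenylation signal that terminates the fusion transcript.

Propagation in E. coli relies on a high-copy ColE1/pUC-type origin, and an f1 origin is also present for single-stranded DNA production. A single Tn5 aminoglycoside phosphotransferase gene (NeoR/KanR) serves both hosts. A bacterial bla-type promoter expresses it for kanamycin selection, and the SV40 enhancer/early promoter expresses it in mammalian cells for G418 selection of stable lines, with an HSV TK poly(A) signal downstream. The small ble, bGH poly(A) and RSF ori fragment annotations are partial matches and are not expected to be functional elements.

The plasmid is suited to transient or stable expression of fluorescent PKCβII in mammalian cells, allowing the kinase's localisation to be followed by microscopy. It was deposited in connection with work on the orientation of epithelial cell polarisation.
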