Features (pLannotate 1.2.2; 19 found; start..end, strand, type, name):
      5..64      +  rep_origin     RSF ori (fragment): Plasmids containing the RSF 1030 origin of replication can be propagated in E. coli cells that contain additional plasmids with compatible origins.
    132..435     +  enhancer       CMV enhancer: human cytomegalovirus immediate early enhancer
    436..639     +  promoter       CMV promoter: human cytomegalovirus (CMV) immediate early promoter
    687..1403    +  CDS            EGFP: EGFP is a basic (constitutively fluorescent) green fluorescent protein published in 1996, derived from Aequorea victoria. It is reported to be a rapidly-maturing weak dimer with moderate acid sensitivity.
   1413..3410    +  CDS            PRKCB (sequence partly withheld): KPCB_HUMAN - Also known as PKCB, PRKCB1. Experimental evidence at protein level: Swiss-Prot protein existence level 1. Calcium-activated, phospholipid- and diacylglycerol (DAG)- dependent serine/threonine-protein kinase involved in various cellular processes such as regulation of the B-cell receptor (BCR) signalosome, oxidative stress-induced apoptosis, androgen receptor-dependent transcription regulation, insulin signaling and endothelial cells proliferation. Plays a key role in B-cell activation by regulating BCR- induced NF-kappa-B activation. Mediates the activation of the canonical NF-kap
   3447..3482    +  misc_feature   MCS (fragment): pBluescript multiple cloning site
   3504..3522    -  promoter       T7 promoter: promoter for bacteriophage T7 RNA polymerase
   3525..3682    +  CDS            lacZα (fragment): LacZα fragment of β-galactosidase; lacZ fragment
   3692..3747    +  intron         small t intron (fragment): SV40 (simian virus 40) small t antigen intron
   3747..3884    +  CDS            large T antigen (fragment): large T antigen from SV40 (simian virus 40)
   3907..4028    +  polyA_signal   SV40 poly(A) signal: SV40 polyadenylation signal
   4062..4490    -  rep_origin     f1 ori (sequence partly withheld): f1 bacteriophage origin of replication; arrow indicates direction of (+) strand synthesis
   4517..4621    +  promoter       AmpR promoter: bla
   4623..4980    +  promoter       SV40 promoter: SV40 enhancer and early promoter
   5015..5809    +  CDS            NeoR/KanR: aminoglycoside phosphotransferase from Tn5; aph(3')-II (or nptII); confers resistance to neomycin, kanamycin, and G418 (Geneticin®)
   5830..5982    +  CDS            ble (fragment): BLE_KLEPN - Experimental evidence at protein level: Swiss-Prot protein existence level 1. Binding protein with a strong affinity to the bleomycin family of antibiotics. Binds to CL990; an antimitotic-antibiotic compound. From Klebsiella pneumoniae.
   6041..6088    +  polyA_signal   HSV TK poly(A) signal: herpes simplex virus thymidine kinase polyadenylation signal (Cole and Stacy, 1985)
   6179..6195    -  polyA_signal   bGH poly(A) signal (fragment): bovine growth hormone polyadenylation signal
   6417..7005    +  rep_origin     ori: high-copy-number ColE1/pMB1/pBR322/pUC origin of replication
>Addgene plasmid #195232 | GFP-PKCBII | addgene full sequence | sequence record 389337 | Addgene NGS Result
GGCCTTTTGCTCACATGTTCTTTCCTGCGTTATCCCCTGATTCTGTGGATAACCGTATTACCGCCATGCA
TTAGTTATTAATAGTAATCAATTACGGGGTCATTAGTTCATAGCCCATATATGGAGTTCCGCGTTACATA
ACTTACGGTAAATGGCCCGCCTGGCTGACCGCCCAACGACCCCCGCCCATTGACGTCAATAATGACGTAT
GTTCCCATAGTAACGCCAATAGGGACTTTCCATTGACGTCAATGGGTGGAGTATTTACGGTAAACTGCCC
ACTTGGCAGTACATCAAGTGTATCATATGCCAAGTACGCCCCCTATTGACGTCAATGACGGTAAATGGCC
CGCCTGGCATTATGCCCAGTACATGACCTTATGGGACTTTCCTACTTGGCAGTACATCTACGTATTAGTC
ATCGCTATTACCATGGTGATGCGGTTTTGGCAGTACATCAATGGGCGTGGATAGCGGTTTGACTCACGGG
GATTTCCAAGTCTCCACCCCATTGACGTCAATGGGAGTTTGTTTTGGCACCAAAATCAACGGGACTTTCC
AAAATGTCGTAACAACTCCGCCCCATTGACGCAAATGGGCGGTAGGCGTGTACGGTGGGAGGTCTATATA
AGCAGAGCTGGTTTAGTGAACCGTCAGATCCGCTAGTGGATCCACCGGTCGCCACCATGGTGAGCAAGGG
CGAGGAGCTGTTCACCGGGGTGGTGCCCATCCTGGTCGAGCTGGACGGCGACGTAAACGGCCACAAGTTC
AGCGTGTCCGGCGAGGGCGAGGGCGATGCCACCTACGGCAAGCTGACCCTGAAGTTCATCTGCACCACCG
GCAAGCTGCCCGTGCCCTGGCCCACCCTCGTGACCACCCTGACCTACGGCGTGCAGTGCTTCAGCCGCTA
CCCCGACCACATGAAGCAGCACGACTTCTTCAAGTCCGCCATGCCCGAAGGCTACGTCCAGGAGCGCACC
ATCTTCTTCAAGGACGACGGCAACTACAAGACCCGCGCCGAGGTGAAGTTCGAGGGCGACACCCTGGTGA
ACCGCATCGAGCTGAAGGGCATCGACTTCAAGGAGGACGGCAACATCCTGGGGCACAAGCTGGAGTACAA
CTACAACAGCCACAACGTCTATATCATGGCCGACAAGCAGAAGAACGGCATCAAGGTGAACTTCAAGATC
CGCCACAACATCGAGGACGGCAGCGTGCAGCTCGCCGACCACTACCAGCAGAACACCCCCATCGGCGACG
GCCCCGTGCTGCTGCCCGACAACCACTACCTGAGCACCCAGTCCGCCCTGAGCAAAGACCCCAACGAGAA
GCGCGATCACATGGTCCTGCTGGAGTTCGTGACCGCCGCCGGGATCACTCTCGGCATGGACGAGCTGTAC
AAGGCGCGCAAGATGGCTGACCCGGCTGCGGGGCCGCCGCCGAGCGAGGGCGAGGAGAGCACC
[123 nt withheld, positions 1464-1586]
GGCTTCGGGAAGCAGGGATTCCAGTGCCAAGTTTGCTGCTTTGTGGTGCACAAGCGGTGCCATGAATTTG
TCACATTCTCCTGCCCTGGCGCTGACAAGGGTCCAGCCTCCGATGACCCCCGCAGCAAACACAAGTTTAA
GATCCACACGTACTCCAGCCCCACGTTTTGTGACCACTGTGGGTCACTGCTGTATGGACTCATCCACCAG
GGGATGAAATGTGACACCTGCATGATGAATGTGCACAAGCGCTGCGTGATGAATGTTCCCAGCCTGTGTG
GCACGGACCACACGGAGCGCCGCGGCCGCATCTACATCCAGGCCCACATCGACAGGGACGTCCTCATTGT
CCTCGTAAGAGATGCTAAAAACCTTGTACCTATGGACCCCAATGGCCTGTCAGATCCCTACGTAAAACTG
AAACTGATTCCCGATCCCAAAAGTGAGAGCAAACAGAAGACCAAAACCATCAAATGCTCCCTCAACCCTG
AGTGGAATGAGACATTTAGATTTCAGCTGAAAGAATCGGACAAAGACAGAAGACTGTCAGTAGAGATTTG
GGATTGGGATTTGACCAGCAGGAATGACTTCATGGGATCTTTGTCCTTTGGGATTTCTGAACTTCAGAAA
GCCAGTGTTGATGGCTGGTTTAAGTTACTGAGCCAGGAGGAAGGCGAGTACTTCAATGTGCCTGTGCCAC
CAGAAGGAAGTGAGGCCAATGAAGAACTGCGGCAGAAATTTGAGAGGGCCAAGATCAGTCAGGGAACCAA
GGTCCCGGAAGAAAAGACGACCAACACTGTCTCCAAATTTGACAACAATGGCAACAGAGACCGGATGAAA
CTGACCGATTTTAACTTCCTAATGGTGCTGGGGAAAGGCAGCTTTGGCAAGGTCATGCTTTCAGAACGAA
AAGGCACAGATGAGCTCTATGCTGTGAAGATCCTGAAGAAGGACGTTGTGATCCAAGATGATGACGTGGA
GTGCACTATGGTGGAGAAGCGGGTGTTGGCCCTGCCCGGGAAGCCGCCCTTCCTGACCCAGCTCCACTCC
TGCTTCCAGACCATGGACCGCCTGTACTTTGTGATGGAGTACGTGAATGGGGGCGACCTCATGTATCACA
TCCAGCAAGTCGGCCGGTTCAAGGAGCCCCATGCTGTATTTTACGCTGCAGAAATTGCCATCGGTCTGTT
CTTCTTACAGAGTAAGGGCATCATTTACCGTGACCTAAAACTTGACAACGTGATGCTCGATTCTGAGGGA
CACATCAAGATTGCCGATTTTGGCATGTGTAAGGAAAACATCTGGGATGGGGTGACAACCAAGACATTCT
GTGGCACTCCAGACTACATCGCCCCCGAGATAATTGCTTATCAGCCCTATGGGAAGTCCGTGGATTGGTG
GGCATTTGGAGTCCTGCTGTATGAAATGTTGGCTGGGCAGGCACCCTTTGAAGGGGAGGATGAAGATGAA
CTCTTCCAATCCATCATGGAACACAACGTAGCCTATCCCAAGTCTATGTCCAAGGAAGCTGTGGCCATCT
GCAAAGGGCTAATGACCAAACACCCAGGCAAACGTCTGGGTTGTGGACCTGAAGGCGAACGTGATATCAA
AGAGCATGCATTTTTCCGGTATATTGATTGGGAGAAACTTGAACGCAAAGAGATCCAGCCCCCTTATAAG
CCAAAAGCTTGTGGGCGAAATGCTGAAAACTTCGACCGATTTTTCACCCGCCATCCACCAGTCCTAACAC
CTCCCGACCAGGAAGTCATCAGGAATATTGACCAATCAGAATTCGAAGGATTTTCCTTTGTTAACTCTGA
ATTTTTAAAACCCGAAGTCAAGAGCTAAGTAGATGTGTAGATCGATACCGTCGACCTCGAGGGGGGGCCC
GGTACCAGGTAAGTGTACCCAATTCGCCCTATAGTGAGTCGTATTACAATTCACTGGCCGTCGTTTTACA
ACGTCGTGACTGGGAAAACCCTGGCGTTACCCAACTTAATCGCCTTGCAGCACATCCCCCTTTCGCCAGC
TGGCGTAATAGCGAAGAGGCCCGCACCGATCGCCCTTCCCAACAGTTGCGCAGCCTGAATGGCGAATGGA
GATCCAATTTTTAAGTGTATAATGTGTTAAACTACTGATTCTAATTGTTTGTGTATTTTAGATTCACAGT
CCCAAGGCTCATTTCAGGCCCCTCAGTCCTCACAGTCTGTTCATGATCATAATCAGCCATACCACATTTG
TAGAGGTTTTACTTGCTTTAAAAAACCTCCCACACCTCCCCCTGAACCTGAAACATAAAATGAATGCAAT
TGTTGTTGTTAACTTGTTTATTGCAGCTTATAATGGTTACAAATAAAGCAATAGCATCACAAATTTCACA
AATAAAGCATTTTTTTCACTGCATTCTAGTTGTGGTTTGTCCAAACTCATCAATGTATCTTAACGCGTAA
ATTGTAAGCGTTAATATTTTGTTAAAATTCGCGTTAAATTTTTGTTAAATCAGCTCATTTTTTAACCAAT
AGGCCGAAATCGGCAAAATCCCTTATAAATCAAAAGAATAGACCGAGATAGGGT
[37 nt withheld, positions 4161-4197]
AAAGAACGTGGACTCCAACGTCAAAGG
[49 nt withheld, positions 4225-4273]
T
[91 nt withheld, positions 4275-4365]
G
[124 nt withheld, positions 4367-4490]
CAGGTGGCACTTTTCGGGGAAATGTGCGCGGAACCCCTATTTGTTTATTTTTCTAAATACATTCAAATAT
GTATCCGCTCATGAGACAATAACCCTGATAAATGCTTCAATAATATTGAAAAAGGAAGAGTCCTGAGGCG
GAAAGAACCAGCTGTGGAATGTGTGTCAGTTAGGGTGTGGAAAGTCCCCAGGCTCCCCAGCAGGCAGAAG
TATGCAAAGCATGCATCTCAATTAGTCAGCAACCAGGTGTGGAAAGTCCCCAGGCTCCCCAGCAGGCAGA
AGTATGCAAAGCATGCATCTCAATTAGTCAGCAACCATAGTCCCGCCCCTAACTCCGCCCATCCCGCCCC
TAACTCCGCCCAGTTCCGCCCATTCTCCGCCCCATGGCTGACTAATTTTTTTTATTTATGCAGAGGCCGA
GGCCGCCTCGGCCTCTGAGCTATTCCAGAAGTAGTGAGGAGGCTTTTTTGGAGGCCTAGGCTTTTGCAAA
GATCGATCAAGAGACAGGATGAGGATCGTTTCGCATGATTGAACAAGATGGATTGCACGCAGGTTCTCCG
GCCGCTTGGGTGGAGAGGCTATTCGGCTATGACTGGGCACAACAGACAATCGGCTGCTCTGATGCCGCCG
TGTTCCGGCTGTCAGCGCAGGGGCGCCCGGTTCTTTTTGTCAAGACCGACCTGTCCGGTGCCCTGAATGA
ACTGCAAGACGAGGCAGCGCGGCTATCGTGGCTGGCCACGACGGGCGTTCCTTGCGCAGCTGTGCTCGAC
GTTGTCACTGAAGCGGGAAGGGACTGGCTGCTATTGGGCGAAGTGCCGGGGCAGGATCTCCTGTCATCTC
ACCTTGCTCCTGCCGAGAAAGTATCCATCATGGCTGATGCAATGCGGCGGCTGCATACGCTTGATCCGGC
TACCTGCCCATTCGACCACCAAGCGAAACATCGCATCGAGCGAGCACGTACTCGGATGGAAGCCGGTCTT
GTCGATCAGGATGATCTGGACGAAGAGCATCAGGGGCTCGCGCCAGCCGAACTGTTCGCCAGGCTCAAGG
CGAGCATGCCCGACGGCGAGGATCTCGTCGTGACCCATGGCGATGCCTGCTTGCCGAATATCATGGTGGA
AAATGGCCGCTTTTCTGGATTCATCGACTGTGGCCGGCTGGGTGTGGCGGACCGCTATCAGGACATAGCG
TTGGCTACCCGTGATATTGCTGAAGAGCTTGGCGGCGAATGGGCTGACCGCTTCCTCGTGCTTTACGGTA
TCGCCGCTCCCGATTCGCAGCGCATCGCCTTCTATCGCCTTCTTGACGAGTTCTTCTGAGCGGGACTCTG
GGGTTCGAAATGACCGACCAAGCGACGCCCAACCTGCCATCACGAGATTTCGATTCCACCGCCGCCTTCT
ATGAAAGGTTGGGCTTCGGAATCGTTTTCCGGGACGCCGGCTGGATGATCCTCCAGCGCGGGGATCTCAT
GCTGGAGTTCTTCGCCCACCCTAGGGGGAGGCTAACTGAAACACGGAAGGAGACAATACCGGAAGGAACC
CGCGCTATGACGGCAATAAAAAGACAGAATAAAACGCACGGTGTTGGGTCGTTTGTTCATAAACGCGGGG
TTCGGTCCCAGGGCTGGCACTCTGTCGATACCCCACCGAGACCCCATTGGGGCCAATACGCCCGCGTTTC
TTCCTTTTCCCCACCCCACCCCCCAAGTTCGGGTGAAGGCCCAGGGCTCGCAGCCAACGTCGGGGCGGCA
GGCCCTGCCATAGCCTCAGGTTACTCATATATACTTTAGATTGATTTAAAACTTCATTTTTAATTTAAAA
GGATCTAGGTGAAGATCCTTTTTGATAATCTCATGACCAAAATCCCTTAACGTGAGTTTTCGTTCCACTG
AGCGTCAGACCCCGTAGAAAAGATCAAAGGATCTTCTTGAGATCCTTTTTTTCTGCGCGTAATCTGCTGC
TTGCAAACAAAAAAACCACCGCTACCAGCGGTGGTTTGTTTGCCGGATCAAGAGCTACCAACTCTTTTTC
CGAAGGTAACTGGCTTCAGCAGAGCGCAGATACCAAATACTGTTCTTCTAGTGTAGCCGTAGTTAGGCCA
CCACTTCAAGAACTCTGTAGCACCGCCTACATACCTCGCTCTGCTAATCCTGTTACCAGTGGCTGCTGCC
AGTGGCGATAAGTCGTGTCTTACCGGGTTGGACTCAAGACGATAGTTACCGGATAAGGCGCAGCGGTCGG
GCTGAACGGGGGGTTCGTGCACACAGCCCAGCTTGGAGCGAACGACCTACACCGAACTGAGATACCTACA
GCGTGAGCTATGAGAAAGCGCCACGCTTCCCGAAGGGAGAAAGGCGGACAGGTATCCGGTAAGCGGCAGG
GTCGGAACAGGAGAGCGCACGAGGGAGCTTCCAGGGGGAAACGCCTGGTATCTTTATAGTCCTGTCGGGT
TTCGCCACCTCTGACTTGAGCGTCGATTTTTGTGATGCTCGTCAGGGGGGCGGAGCCTATGGAAAAACGC
CAGCAACGCGGCCTTTTTACGGTTCCTGGCCTTTTGCT
